>Addgene plasmid #180540 | KTK_113 | addgene full sequence | sequence record 369685 | Addgene NGS Result
GGATAACCGTAGTCGGTCTCCTATGAAACTTTTAAAAGTAGCAGCAATTGCAGCAATCGTATTCTCCGGT
AGCGCTCTGGCAGGTGTTGTTCCTCAGTACGGCGGCGGCGGTAACCACGGTGGTGGCGGTAATAATAGCG
GCCCAAATGGTTCTTGAGACCAAGATTATCAAAAAGGATCTTCACCTAGATCCTTTTAAATTAAAAATGA
AGTTTTAAATCAATCTAAAGTATATATGAGTAAACTTGGTCTGACAGTTACCAATGCTTAATCAGTGAGG
CACCTATCTCAGCGATCTGTCTATTTCGTTCATCCATAGTTGCCTGACTCCCCGTCGTGTAGATAACTAC
GATACGGGAGGGCTTACCATCTGGCCCCAGTGCTGCAATGATACCGCGGGACCCACGCTCACCGGCTCCA
GATTTATCAGCAATAAACCAGCCAGCCGGAAGGGCCGAGCGCAGAAGTGGTCCTGCAACTTTATCCGCCT
CCATCCAGTCTATTAATTGTTGCCGGGAAGCTAGAGTAAGTAGTTCGCCAGTTAATAGTTTGCGCAACGT
TGTTGCCATTGCTACAGGCATCGTGGTGTCACGCTCGTCGTTTGGTATGGCTTCATTCAGCTCCGGTTCC
CAACGATCAAGGCGAGTTACATGATCCCCCATGTTGTGCAAAAAAGCGGTTAGCTCCTTCGGTCCTCCGA
TCGTTGTCAGAAGTAAGTTGGCCGCAGTGTTATCACTCATGGTTATGGCAGCACTGCATAATTCTCTTAC
TGTCATGCCATCCGTAAGATGCTTTTCTGTGACTGGTGAGTACTCAACCAAGTCATTCTGAGAATAGTGT
ATGCGGCGACCGAGTTGCTCTTGCCCGGCGTCAATACGGGATAATACCGCGCCACATAGCAGAACTTTAA
AAGTGCTCATCATTGGAAAACGTTCTTCGGGGCGAAAACTCTCAAGGATCTTACCGCTGTTGAGATCCAG
TTCGATGTAACCCACTCGTGCACCCAACTGATCTTCAGCATCTTTTACTTTCACCAGCGTTTCTGGGTGA
GCAAAAACAGGAAGGCAAAATGCCGCAAAAAAGGGAATAAGGGCGACACGGAAATGTTGAATACTCATAC
TCTTCCTTTTTCAATATTATTGAAGCATTTATCAGGGTTATTGTCTCATGAGCGGATACATATTTGAATG
TATTTAGAAAAATAAACAAATAGGGGTTCCGCGCACATTTCCCCGAAAAGTGCCACCTGTCATGACCAAA
ATCCCTTAACGTGAGTTTTCGTTCCACTGAGCGTCAGACCCCGTAGAAAAGATCAAAGGATCTTCTTGAG
ATCCTTTTTTTCTGCGCGTAATCTGCTGCTTGCAAACAAAAAAACCACCGCTACCAGCGGTGGTTTGTTT
GCCGGATCAAGAGCTACCAACTCTTTTTCCGAAGGTAACTGGCTTCAGCAGAGCGCAGATACCAAATACT
GTTCTTCTAGTGTAGCCGTAGTTAGGCCACCACTTCAAGAACTCTGTAGCACCGCCTACATACCTCGCTC
TGCTAATCCTGTTACCAGTGGCTGCTGCCAGTGGCGATAAGTCGTGTCTTACCGGGTTGGACTCAAGACG
ATAGTTACCGGATAAGGCGCAGCGGTCGGGCTGAACGGGGGGTTCGTGCACACAGCCCAGCTTGGAGCGA
ACGACCTACACCGAACTGAGATACCTACAGCGTGAGCTATGAGAAAGCGCCACGCTTCCCGAAGGGAGAA
AGGCGGACAGGTATCCGGTAAGCGGCAGGGTCGGAACAGGAGAGCGCACGAGGGAGCTTCCAGGGGGAAA
CGCCTGGTATCTTTATAGTCCTGTCGGGTTTCGCCACCTCTGACTTGAGCGTCGATTTTTGTGATGCTCG
TCAGGGGGGCGGAGCCTATGGAAAAACGCCAGCAACGCGGCCTTTTTACGGTTCCTGGCCTTTTGCTGGC
CTTTTGCTCACATGTTCTTTCCTGCGTTATCCCCTGATTCTGT
Features (pLannotate 1.2.2; 4 found; start..end, strand, type, name):
     23..184     +  CDS            csgA (fragment): CSGA_SALEN - Also known as agfA. Experimental evidence at protein level: Swiss-Prot protein existence level 1. Curlin is the structural subunit of the curli. Curli are coiled surface structures that assemble preferentially at growth temperatures below 37 degrees Celsius. Curli can bind to fibronectin. From Salmonella enteritidis.
    258..1118    -  CDS            AmpR: β-lactamase; bla; confers resistance to ampicillin, carbenicillin, and related antibiotics
   1119..1223    -  promoter       AmpR promoter: bla
   1326..1914    +  rep_origin     ori: high-copy-number ColE1/pMB1/pBR322/pUC origin of replication
