[The description below was written by a language model from this plasmid's Addgene catalogue record and pLannotate feature annotations shown in this document.]
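Description:
KTK_113 is a small entry-level (part-storage) plasmid from the Komagataeibacter Tool Kit, a modular cloning system built for assembling multigene constructs and for programming protein secretion in cellulose-producing bacteria. It holds a single part: the signal peptide region of the curli subunit CsgA, including the N22 segment. The catalogue gives the source species as E. coli. The automated annotation matched this roughly 160 bp coding fragment to the Salmonella enteritidis CsgA homologue, which most likely reflects sequence similarity between the two curlin proteins rather than a different origin. In native CsgA, the N-terminal Sec signal peptide directs export across the inner membrane, and the following 22 residues of the mature protein target it to the curli outer-membrane secretion machinery. This part is therefore intended to be fused upstream of a protein of interest as a secretion tag.

The sequenced plasmid is about 2 kb and carries only three annotated elements besides the csgA fragment. These are a β-lactamase gene with its own promoter, which gives ampicillin selection, and a high-copy ColE1/pUC-type origin for propagation in E. coli cloning strains such as DH5alpha. The catalogue names pSEVA331 as the backbone, but the annotated features show a minimal ampicillin-resistant, pUC-origin vector, so that backbone field does not fit the sequence well. No promoter, ribosome binding site or terminator is annotated around the insert, consistent with a storage vector rather than an expression construct despite the "bacterial expression" classification. The record does not state the cloning sites or assembly overhangs that flank the part.
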