Addgene plasmid #180540: KTK_113
Purpose: Entry vector containing Signal peptide region of CsgA including SecB-N22 sequenced
Depositing lab: Tom Ellis. Depositing organization: Imperial College London. Publication: Komagataeibacter Tool Kit (KTK): A Modular Cloning System for Multigene Constructs and Programmed Protein Secretion from Cellulose Producing Bacteria. Goosens VJ, Walker KT, Aragon SM, Singh A, Senthivel VR, Dekker L, Caro-Astorga J, Buat MLA, Song W, Lee KY, Ellis T. ACS Synth Biol. 2021 Dec 17;10(12):3422-3434. doi: 10.1021/acssynbio.1c00358. Epub 2021 Nov 12. PubMed 34767345.
Backbone
  Vector backbone: pSEVA331
  Vector type: Bacterial Expression
Growth in bacteria
  Bacterial resistance: Ampicillin, 100 μg/mL
  Growth temperature: 37°C
  Growth strain: DH5alpha
  Copy number: High Copy
Gene/Insert
  Gene/Insert name: Signal peptide region of CsgA including SecB-N22 sequenced
  Species: E.coli
  Cloning method: Restriction Enzyme; 5′ cloning site unknown (unknown if destroyed)
Terms and licenses: Academic/Nonprofit Terms; Industry Terms: Not Available to Industry
Depositor comments: Read the preprint at https://www.biorxiv.org/content/10.1101/2021.06.09.447691v1.full
How to cite: KTK_113 was a gift from Tom Ellis (Addgene plasmid # 180540 ; http://n2t.net/addgene:180540 ; RRID:Addgene_180540)
